>Addgene plasmid #116856 | TagBFP2-CAAX | depositor full sequence | sequence record 219803 | TagBFP2-CAAX sequence 7530 bps
TAGTTATTAATAGTAATCAATTACGGGGTCATTAGTTCATAGCCCATATATGGAGTTCCGCGTTACATAA
CTTACGGTAAATGGCCCGCCTGGCTGACCGCCCAACGACCCCCGCCCATTGACGTCAATAATGACGTATG
TTCCCATAGTAACGCCAATAGGGACTTTCCATTGACGTCAATGGGTGGAGTATTTACGGTAAACTGCCCA
CTTGGCAGTACATCAAGTGTATCATATGCCAAGTACGCCCCCTATTGACGTCAATGACGGTAAATGGCCC
GCCTGGCATTATGCCCAGTACATGACCTTATGGGACTTTCCTACTTGGCAGTACATCTACGTATTAGTCA
TCGCTATTACCATGGTGATGCGGTTTTGGCAGTACATCAATGGGCGTGGATAGCGGTTTGACTCACGGGG
ATTTCCAAGTCTCCACCCCATTGACGTCAATGGGAGTTTGTTTTGGCACCAAAATCAACGGGACTTTCCA
AAATGTCGTAACAACTCCGCCCCATTGACGCAAATGGGCGGTAGGCGTGTACGGTGGGAGGTCTATATAA
GCAGAGCTGGTTTAGTGAACCGTCAGATCCGCTAGCGCTACCGGTCGCCACCATGGTGAGCGAGCTGATT
AAGGAGAACATGCACATGAAGCTGTACATGGAGGGCACCGTGGACAACCATCACTTCAAGTGCACATCCG
AGGGCGAAGGCAAGCCCTACGAGGGCACCCAGACCATGAGAATCAAGGTGGTCGAGGGCGGCCCTCTCCC
CTTCGCCTTCGACATCCTGGCTACTAGCTTCCTCTACGGCAGCAAGACCTTCATCAACCACACCCAGGGC
ATCCCCGACTTCTTCAAGCAGTCCTTCCCTGAGGGCTTCACATGGGAGAGAGTCACCACATACGAAGACG
GGGGCGTGCTGACCGCTACCCAGGACACCAGCCTCCAGGACGGCTGCCTCATCTACAACGTCAAGATCAG
AGGGGTGAACTTCACATCCAACGGCCCTGTGATGCAGAAGAAAACACTCGGCTGGGAGGCCTTCACCGAG
ACGCTGTACCCCGCTGACGGCGGCCTGGAAGGCAGAAACGACATGGCCCTGAAGCTCGTGGGCGGGAGCC
ATCTGATCGCAAACGCCAAGACCACATATAGATCCAAGAAACCCGCTAAGAACCTCAAGATGCCTGGCGT
CTACTATGTGGACTACAGACTGGAAAGAATCAAGGAGGCCAACAACGAGACCTACGTCGAGCAGCACGAG
GTGGCAGTGGCCAGATACTGCGACCTCCCTAGCAAACTGGGGCACAAGCTTAATTCCGGACTCAGATCTC
GAGCTCAAGCTTCGAATTCTATGGAAATTAAAGAGGAAGGGGCATCAGAAGAAGGGCAGCACTTTCTTCC
TACAGCCCAGGCCAATGATCCCGGGGACTGTCAGTTCACAAGTATCCAGAAGACTCCAAATGAACCGCAG
TTGGAATTCATCCTTGCATGCAAGGATCTCGTGGCTCCTGTCCGTGATCGTAAACTGAATACACTGGTGC
AGATCTCCGTAATCCACCCCGTGGAGCAGAGTCTGACAAGATACTCCAGCACCGAAATTGTGGAGGGAAC
AAGGGACCCACTGTTTTTGACTGGTGTCACATTCCCATCTGAGTATCCCATCTATGAGGAGACCAAAATA
AAACTAACAGTCTATGATGTCAAGGATAAGTCTCATGACACCGTTCGAACCAGTGTCCTACCAGAACATA
AGGATCCCCCGCCAGAAGTTGGGCGAAGTTTCTTGGGCTATGCCAGTTTTAAAGTGGGAGAGCTGCTGAA
GTCAAAGGAGCAATTGCTGGTCCTGAGCCTGAGAACTTCAGATGGTGGCAAAGTGGTTGGCACCATAGAA
GTCAGTGTCGTGAAGATGGGGGAGATTGAGGATGGGGAAGCCGACCACATCACCACAGATGTACAGGGAC
AAAAGTGTGCCCTGGTATGTGAATGTACAGCCCCGGAAAGTGTGAGCGGAAAAGATAACTTACCTTTTTT
GAATTCAGTGTTAAAGAACCCAGTATGTAAATTATATAGATTTCCCACATCTGACAATAAGTGGATGCGA
ATTCGAGAGCAGATGTCAGAGAGCATTCTTTCCTTTCATATTCCTAAGGAATTGATTTCCCTTCACATTA
AAGAAGATTTGTGCAGAAACCAGGAGATAAAAGAACTTGGTGAGCTTTCTCCACATTGGGACAATCTGCG
AAAAAATGTCCTTACTCACTGTGATCAAATGGTGAATATGTACCAAGACATTCTGACAGAACTTAGCAAG
GAAACAGGGTCCTCTTTCAAATCAAGCAGCAGCAAAGGAGAGAAAACATTAGAATTTGTTCCAATAAATC
TACATCTGCAAAGAATGCAGGTACACAGCCCTCACTTGAAAGATGCTCTCTACGATGTCATCACTGTGGG
AGCCCCAGCTGCCCATTTTCAGGGATTTAAGAATGGTGGTCTTCGGAAGCTACTCCATAGATTTGAAACA
GAAAGAAGAAATACCGGATACCAGTTTATTTACTATTCACCTGAAAACACAGCCAAAGCAAAGGAAGTTC
TCAGCAACATCAATCAACTACAACCTCTTATAGCAACCCATGCAGACCTACTGCTTAATTCTGCAAGCCA
GCATTCTCCAGACAGCTTGAAGAATTCTTTAAAGATGCTTTCAGAAAAAACAGAGCTTTTTGTACATGCC
TTCAAGGATCAACTTGTCAGGAGTGCTCTTTTAGCACTCTACACTGCAAGGCCAGGAGGCATTCTTAAGA
AGCCACCCTCTCCTAAGAGCAGCACAGAGGAGAGCAGTCCCCAAGACCAACCCCCAGTGATGAGAGGGCA
GGACTCCATACCACATCATTCAGACTATGATGAGGAAGAGTGGGACAGGGTGTGGGCCAATGTGGGGAAG
AGCCTGAACTGCATTATTGCTATGGTGGACAAACTGATTGAAAGAGATGGTGGCAGTGAAGGCAGTGGCG
GCAACAATGATGGAGAAAAGGAACCTTCATTAACAGATGCCATTCCCTCTCACCCAAGAGAGGACTGGTA
TGAACAGTTGTATCCCCTCATCCTTACCCTGAAGGACTGCATGGGAGAAGTGGTGAACCGAGCCAAGCAG
TCCCTGACATTTGTGCTCCTTCAGGAACTTGCGTACAGCTTGCCCCAGTGTCTGATGCTGACGCTAAGAA
GAGACATCGTCTTCAGCCAAGCACTTGCTGGATTGGTTTGTGGTTTTATCATCAAATTACAGACAAGTCT
GTATGACCCAGGCTTCCTACAGCAGCTTCACACAGTGGGGTTGATAGTACAATATGAAGGACTGCTAAGT
ACATACAGCGATGAAATTGGAATGCTAGAGGACATGGCCGTTGGCATTTCCGATTTAAAGAAAGTTGCAT
TTAAAATAATTGAAGCCAAATCCAATGATGTGTTGCCAGTTATAACAGGAAGACGAGAACATTACGTGGT
AGAGGTCAAGCTTCCAGCCAGAATGTTTGAGTCACTACCTCTACAGATTAAAGAAGGACAGTTGCTTCAT
GTGTATCCAGTACTTTTTAATGTTGGAATCAATGAACAGCAAACTCTGGCTGAAAGGTTTGGAGATGTCT
CTTTGCAAGAAAGTATTAATCAGGAAAACTTCGAACTTCTACAAGAATATTACAAGATATTTATGGAAAA
GATGCCTCCTGATTATATTTCACATTTTCAGGAACAAAATGATTTAAAAGCATTGCTAGAAAATCTCCTT
CAAAATATCCAATCCAAAAAAAGAAAGAATGTAGAAATTATGTGGCTGGCTGCAACGATTTGCCGCAAAC
TGAATGGTATTCGTTTCACCTGTTGTAAAAGTGCCAAAGACAGGACATCGATGTCAGTGACACTTGAACA
ATGCTCAATCTTGAGAGATGAGCACCAGTTACACAAGGACTTCTTTATCCGAGCGCTGGATTGCATGAGA
AGAGAAGGATGCCGCATAGAGAATGTACTGAAGAATATCAAATGCAGAAAGTATGCTTTCAACATGCTAC
AGCTGATGGCTTTCCCCAAGTACTACAGACCTCCAGAGGGGACTTATGGAAAAGCTGACACCGCAGTCGA
CAACCCTCCTGATGAGAGTGGCCCCGGCTGCATGAGCTGCAAGTGTGTGCTCTCCTGAGGATCCACCGGA
TCTAGATAACTGATCATAATCAGCCATACCACATTTGTAGAGGTTTTACTTGCTTTAAAAAACCTCCCAC
ACCTCCCCCTGAACCTGAAACATAAAATGAATGCAATTGTTGTTGTTAACTTGTTTATTGCAGCTTATAA
TGGTTACAAATAAAGCAATAGCATCACAAATTTCACAAATAAAGCATTTTTTTCACTGCATTCTAGTTGT
GGTTTGTCCAAACTCATCAATGTATCTTAACGCGTAAATTGTAAGCGTTAATATTTTGTTAAAATTCGCG
TTAAATTTTTGTTAAATCAGCTCATTTTTTAACCAATAGGCCGAAATCGGCAAAATCCCTTATAAATCAA
AAGAATAGACCGAGATAGGGT
[37 nt withheld, positions 4572-4608]
AAAGAACGTGGACTCCAACGTCAAAGG
[49 nt withheld, positions 4636-4684]
T
[91 nt withheld, positions 4686-4776]
G
[124 nt withheld, positions 4778-4901]
CAGGTGGCACTTTTCGGGGAAATGTGCGCGGAACCCCTATTTGTTTATTTTTCTAAATACATTCAAATAT
GTATCCGCTCATGAGACAATAACCCTGATAAATGCTTCAATAATATTGAAAAAGGAAGAGTCCTGAGGCG
GAAAGAACCAGCTGTGGAATGTGTGTCAGTTAGGGTGTGGAAAGTCCCCAGGCTCCCCAGCAGGCAGAAG
TATGCAAAGCATGCATCTCAATTAGTCAGCAACCAGGTGTGGAAAGTCCCCAGGCTCCCCAGCAGGCAGA
AGTATGCAAAGCATGCATCTCAATTAGTCAGCAACCATAGTCCCGCCCCTAACTCCGCCCATCCCGCCCC
TAACTCCGCCCAGTTCCGCCCATTCTCCGCCCCATGGCTGACTAATTTTTTTTATTTATGCAGAGGCCGA
GGCCGCCTCGGCCTCTGAGCTATTCCAGAAGTAGTGAGGAGGCTTTTTTGGAGGCCTAGGCTTTTGCAAA
GATCGATCAAGAGACAGGATGAGGATCGTTTCGCATGATTGAACAAGATGGATTGCACGCAGGTTCTCCG
GCCGCTTGGGTGGAGAGGCTATTCGGCTATGACTGGGCACAACAGACAATCGGCTGCTCTGATGCCGCCG
TGTTCCGGCTGTCAGCGCAGGGGCGCCCGGTTCTTTTTGTCAAGACCGACCTGTCCGGTGCCCTGAATGA
ACTGCAAGACGAGGCAGCGCGGCTATCGTGGCTGGCCACGACGGGCGTTCCTTGCGCAGCTGTGCTCGAC
GTTGTCACTGAAGCGGGAAGGGACTGGCTGCTATTGGGCGAAGTGCCGGGGCAGGATCTCCTGTCATCTC
ACCTTGCTCCTGCCGAGAAAGTATCCATCATGGCTGATGCAATGCGGCGGCTGCATACGCTTGATCCGGC
TACCTGCCCATTCGACCACCAAGCGAAACATCGCATCGAGCGAGCACGTACTCGGATGGAAGCCGGTCTT
GTCGATCAGGATGATCTGGACGAAGAGCATCAGGGGCTCGCGCCAGCCGAACTGTTCGCCAGGCTCAAGG
CGAGCATGCCCGACGGCGAGGATCTCGTCGTGACCCATGGCGATGCCTGCTTGCCGAATATCATGGTGGA
AAATGGCCGCTTTTCTGGATTCATCGACTGTGGCCGGCTGGGTGTGGCGGACCGCTATCAGGACATAGCG
TTGGCTACCCGTGATATTGCTGAAGAGCTTGGCGGCGAATGGGCTGACCGCTTCCTCGTGCTTTACGGTA
TCGCCGCTCCCGATTCGCAGCGCATCGCCTTCTATCGCCTTCTTGACGAGTTCTTCTGAGCGGGACTCTG
GGGTTCGAAATGACCGACCAAGCGACGCCCAACCTGCCATCACGAGATTTCGATTCCACCGCCGCCTTCT
ATGAAAGGTTGGGCTTCGGAATCGTTTTCCGGGACGCCGGCTGGATGATCCTCCAGCGCGGGGATCTCAT
GCTGGAGTTCTTCGCCCACCCTAGGGGGAGGCTAACTGAAACACGGAAGGAGACAATACCGGAAGGAACC
CGCGCTATGACGGCAATAAAAAGACAGAATAAAACGCACGGTGTTGGGTCGTTTGTTCATAAACGCGGGG
TTCGGTCCCAGGGCTGGCACTCTGTCGATACCCCACCGAGACCCCATTGGGGCCAATACGCCCGCGTTTC
TTCCTTTTCCCCACCCCACCCCCCAAGTTCGGGTGAAGGCCCAGGGCTCGCAGCCAACGTCGGGGCGGCA
GGCCCTGCCATAGCCTCAGGTTACTCATATATACTTTAGATTGATTTAAAACTTCATTTTTAATTTAAAA
GGATCTAGGTGAAGATCCTTTTTGATAATCTCATGACCAAAATCCCTTAACGTGAGTTTTCGTTCCACTG
AGCGTCAGACCCCGTAGAAAAGATCAAAGGATCTTCTTGAGATCCTTTTTTTCTGCGCGTAATCTGCTGC
TTGCAAACAAAAAAACCACCGCTACCAGCGGTGGTTTGTTTGCCGGATCAAGAGCTACCAACTCTTTTTC
CGAAGGTAACTGGCTTCAGCAGAGCGCAGATACCAAATACTGTCCTTCTAGTGTAGCCGTAGTTAGGCCA
CCACTTCAAGAACTCTGTAGCACCGCCTACATACCTCGCTCTGCTAATCCTGTTACCAGTGGCTGCTGCC
AGTGGCGATAAGTCGTGTCTTACCGGGTTGGACTCAAGACGATAGTTACCGGATAAGGCGCAGCGGTCGG
GCTGAACGGGGGGTTCGTGCACACAGCCCAGCTTGGAGCGAACGACCTACACCGAACTGAGATACCTACA
GCGTGAGCTATGAGAAAGCGCCACGCTTCCCGAAGGGAGAAAGGCGGACAGGTATCCGGTAAGCGGCAGG
GTCGGAACAGGAGAGCGCACGAGGGAGCTTCCAGGGGGAAACGCCTGGTATCTTTATAGTCCTGTCGGGT
TTCGCCACCTCTGACTTGAGCGTCGATTTTTGTGATGCTCGTCAGGGGGGCGGAGCCTATGGAAAAACGC
CAGCAACGCGGCCTTTTTACGGTTCCTGGCCTTTTGCTGGCCTTTTGCTCACATGTTCTTTCCTGCGTTA
TCCCCTGATTCTGTGGATAACCGTATTACCGCCATGCAT
Features (pLannotate 1.2.2; 16 found; start..end, strand, type, name):
     61..364     +  enhancer       CMV enhancer: human cytomegalovirus immediate early enhancer
    365..568     +  promoter       CMV promoter: human cytomegalovirus (CMV) immediate early promoter
    617..1315    +  CDS            TagBFP: monomeric blue fluorescent protein mammalian codon-optimized
   1315..1350    +  misc_feature   MCS (fragment): multiple cloning site
   1351..4122    +  CDS            INPP4B: INP4B_HUMAN - Experimental evidence at protein level: Swiss-Prot protein existence level 1. Catalyzes the hydrolysis of the 4-position phosphate of phosphatidylinositol 3,4-bisphosphate, inositol 1,3,4-trisphosphate and inositol 3,4-trisphosphate (PubMed:24070612, PubMed:24591580). Plays a role in the late stages of macropinocytosis by dephosphorylating phosphatidylinositol 3,4-bisphosphate in membrane ruffles (PubMed:24591580). The lipid phosphatase activity is critical for tumor suppressor function. Antagonizes the PI3K-AKT/PKB signaling pathway by dephosphorylating phosphoinositides and the
   4132..4188    +  CDS            H-Ras (fragment): human small GTPase proto-oncoprotein
   4211..4295    +  CDS            large T antigen (fragment): large T antigen from SV40 (simian virus 40)
   4318..4439    +  polyA_signal   SV40 poly(A) signal: SV40 polyadenylation signal
   4473..4901    -  rep_origin     f1 ori (sequence partly withheld): f1 bacteriophage origin of replication; arrow indicates direction of (+) strand synthesis
   4928..5032    +  promoter       AmpR promoter: bla
   5034..5391    +  promoter       SV40 promoter: SV40 enhancer and early promoter
   5426..6220    +  CDS            NeoR/KanR: aminoglycoside phosphotransferase from Tn5; aph(3')-II (or nptII); confers resistance to neomycin, kanamycin, and G418 (Geneticin®)
   6241..6393    +  CDS            ble (fragment): BLE_KLEPN - Experimental evidence at protein level: Swiss-Prot protein existence level 1. Binding protein with a strong affinity to the bleomycin family of antibiotics. Binds to CL990; an antimitotic-antibiotic compound. From Klebsiella pneumoniae.
   6452..6499    +  polyA_signal   HSV TK poly(A) signal: herpes simplex virus thymidine kinase polyadenylation signal (Cole and Stacy, 1985)
   6590..6606    -  polyA_signal   bGH poly(A) signal (fragment): bovine growth hormone polyadenylation signal
   6828..7416    +  rep_origin     ori: high-copy-number ColE1/pMB1/pBR322/pUC origin of replication
