>Addgene plasmid #116856 | TagBFP2-CAAX | addgene full sequence | sequence record 224756 | Addgene NGS Result
GATAAATGCTTCAATAATATTGAAAAAGGAAGAGTCCTGAGGCGGAAAGAACCAGCTGTGGAATGTGTGT
CAGTTAGGGTGTGGAAAGTCCCCAGGCTCCCCAGCAGGCAGAAGTATGCAAAGCATGCATCTCAATTAGT
CAGCAACCAGGTGTGGAAAGTCCCCAGGCTCCCCAGCAGGCAGAAGTATGCAAAGCATGCATCTCAATTA
GTCAGCAACCATAGTCCCGCCCCTAACTCCGCCCATCCCGCCCCTAACTCCGCCCAGTTCCGCCCATTCT
CCGCCCCATGGCTGACTAATTTTTTTTATTTATGCAGAGGCCGAGGCCGCCTCGGCCTCTGAGCTATTCC
AGAAGTAGTGAGGAGGCTTTTTTGGAGGCCTAGGCTTTTGCAAAGATCGATCAAGAGACAGGATGAGGAT
CGTTTCGCATGATTGAACAAGATGGATTGCACGCAGGTTCTCCGGCCGCTTGGGTGGAGAGGCTATTCGG
CTATGACTGGGCACAACAGACAATCGGCTGCTCTGATGCCGCCGTGTTCCGGCTGTCAGCGCAGGGGCGC
CCGGTTCTTTTTGTCAAGACCGACCTGTCCGGTGCCCTGAATGAACTGCAAGACGAGGCAGCGCGGCTAT
CGTGGCTGGCCACGACGGGCGTTCCTTGCGCAGCTGTGCTCGACGTTGTCACTGAAGCGGGAAGGGACTG
GCTGCTATTGGGCGAAGTGCCGGGGCAGGATCTCCTGTCATCTCACCTTGCTCCTGCCGAGAAAGTATCC
ATCATGGCTGATGCAATGCGGCGGCTGCATACGCTTGATCCGGCTACCTGCCCATTCGACCACCAAGCGA
AACATCGCATCGAGCGAGCACGTACTCGGATGGAAGCCGGTCTTGTCGATCAGGATGATCTGGACGAAGA
GCATCAGGGGCTCGCGCCAGCCGAACTGTTCGCCAGGCTCAAGGCGAGCATGCCCGACGGCGAGGATCTC
GTCGTGACCCATGGCGATGCCTGCTTGCCGAATATCATGGTGGAAAATGGCCGCTTTTCTGGATTCATCG
ACTGTGGCCGGCTGGGTGTGGCGGACCGCTATCAGGACATAGCGTTGGCTACCCGTGATATTGCTGAAGA
GCTTGGCGGCGAATGGGCTGACCGCTTCCTCGTGCTTTACGGTATCGCCGCTCCCGATTCGCAGCGCATC
GCCTTCTATCGCCTTCTTGACGAGTTCTTCTGAGCGGGACTCTGGGGTTCGAAATGACCGACCAAGCGAC
GCCCAACCTGCCATCACGAGATTTCGATTCCACCGCCGCCTTCTATGAAAGGTTGGGCTTCGGAATCGTT
TTCCGGGACGCCGGCTGGATGATCCTCCAGCGCGGGGATCTCATGCTGGAGTTCTTCGCCCACCCTAGGG
GGAGGCTAACTGAAACACGGAAGGAGACAATACCGGAAGGAACCCGCGCTATGACGGCAATAAAAAGACA
GAATAAAACGCACGGTGTTGGGTCGTTTGTTCATAAACGCGGGGTTCGGTCCCAGGGCTGGCACTCTGTC
GATACCCCACCGAGACCCCATTGGGGCCAATACGCCCGCGTTTCTTCCTTTTCCCCACCCCACCCCCCAA
GTTCGGGTGAAGGCCCAGGGCTCGCAGCCAACGTCGGGGCGGCAGGCCCTGCCATAGCCTCAGGTTACTC
ATATATACTTTAGATTGATTTAAAACTTCATTTTTAATTTAAAAGGATCTAGGTGAAGATCCTTTTTGAT
AATCTCATGACCAAAATCCCTTAACGTGAGTTTTCGTTCCACTGAGCGTCAGACCCCGTAGAAAAGATCA
AAGGATCTTCTTGAGATCCTTTTTTTCTGCGCGTAATCTGCTGCTTGCAAACAAAAAAACCACCGCTACC
AGCGGTGGTTTGTTTGCCGGATCAAGAGCTACCAACTCTTTTTCCGAAGGTAACTGGCTTCAGCAGAGCG
CAGATACCAAATACTGTTCTTCTAGTGTAGCCGTAGTTAGGCCACCACTTCAAGAACTCTGTAGCACCGC
CTACATACCTCGCTCTGCTAATCCTGTTACCAGTGGCTGCTGCCAGTGGCGATAAGTCGTGTCTTACCGG
GTTGGACTCAAGACGATAGTTACCGGATAAGGCGCAGCGGTCGGGCTGAACGGGGGGTTCGTGCACACAG
CCCAGCTTGGAGCGAACGACCTACACCGAACTGAGATACCTACAGCGTGAGCTATGAGAAAGCGCCACGC
TTCCCGAAGGGAGAAAGGCGGACAGGTATCCGGTAAGCGGCAGGGTCGGAACAGGAGAGCGCACGAGGGA
GCTTCCAGGGGGAAACGCCTGGTATCTTTATAGTCCTGTCGGGTTTCGCCACCTCTGACTTGAGCGTCGA
TTTTTGTGATGCTCGTCAGGGGGGCGGAGCCTATGGAAAAACGCCAGCAACGCGGCCTTTTTACGGTTCC
TGGCCTTTTGCTGGCCTTTTGCTCACATGTTCTTTCCTGCGTTATCCCCTGATTCTGTGGATAACCGTAT
TACCGCCATGCATTAGTTATTAATAGTAATCAATTACGGGGTCATTAGTTCATAGCCCATATATGGAGTT
CCGCGTTACATAACTTACGGTAAATGGCCCGCCTGGCTGACCGCCCAACGACCCCCGCCCATTGACGTCA
ATAATGACGTATGTTCCCATAGTAACGCCAATAGGGACTTTCCATTGACGTCAATGGGTGGAGTATTTAC
GGTAAACTGCCCACTTGGCAGTACATCAAGTGTATCATATGCCAAGTACGCCCCCTATTGACGTCAATGA
CGGTAAATGGCCCGCCTGGCATTATGCCCAGTACATGACCTTATGGGACTTTCCTACTTGGCAGTACATC
TACGTATTAGTCATCGCTATTACCATGGTGATGCGGTTTTGGCAGTACATCAATGGGCGTGGATAGCGGT
TTGACTCACGGGGATTTCCAAGTCTCCACCCCATTGACGTCAATGGGAGTTTGTTTTGGCACCAAAATCA
ACGGGACTTTCCAAAATGTCGTAACAACTCCGCCCCATTGACGCAAATGGGCGGTAGGCGTGTACGGTGG
GAGGTCTATATAAGCAGAGCTGGTTTAGTGAACCGTCAGATCCGCTAGCGCTACCGGTCGCCACCATGGT
GAGCGAGCTGATTAAGGAGAACATGCACATGAAGCTGTACATGGAGGGCACCGTGGACAACCATCACTTC
AAGTGCACATCCGAGGGCGAAGGCAAGCCCTACGAGGGCACCCAGACCATGAGAATCAAGGTGGTCGAGG
GCGGCCCTCTCCCCTTCGCCTTCGACATCCTGGCTACTAGCTTCCTCTACGGCAGCAAGACCTTCATCAA
CCACACCCAGGGCATCCCCGACTTCTTCAAGCAGTCCTTCCCTGAGGGCTTCACATGGGAGAGAGTCACC
ACATACGAAGACGGGGGCGTGCTGACCGCTACCCAGGACACCAGCCTCCAGGACGGCTGCCTCATCTACA
ACGTCAAGATCAGAGGGGTGAACTTCACATCCAACGGCCCTGTGATGCAGAAGAAAACACTCGGCTGGGA
GGCCTTCACCGAGACGCTGTACCCCGCTGACGGCGGCCTGGAAGGCAGAAACGACATGGCCCTGAAGCTC
GTGGGCGGGAGCCATCTGATCGCAAACGCCAAGACCACATATAGATCCAAGAAACCCGCTAAGAACCTCA
AGATGCCTGGCGTCTACTATGTGGACTACAGACTGGAAAGAATCAAGGAGGCCAACAACGAGACCTACGT
CGAGCAGCACGAGGTGGCAGTGGCCAGATACTGCGACCTCCCTAGCAAACTGGGGCACAAGCTTAATTCC
GGACTCAGATCTCGAGCTCAAGCTTCGAATTCTGCAGTCGACAACCCTCCTGATGAGAGTGGCCCCGGCT
GCATGAGCTGCAAGTGTGTGCTCTCCTGAGGATCCACCGGATCTAGATAACTGATCATAATCAGCCATAC
CACATTTGTAGAGGTTTTACTTGCTTTAAAAAACCTCCCACACCTCCCCCTGAACCTGAAACATAAAATG
AATGCAATTGTTGTTGTTAACTTGTTTATTGCAGCTTATAATGGTTACAAATAAAGCAATAGCATCACAA
ATTTCACAAATAAAGCATTTTTTTCACTGCATTCTAGTTGTGGTTTGTCCAAACTCATCAATGTATCTTA
ACGCGTAAATTGTAAGCGTTAATATTTTGTTAAAATTCGCGTTAAATTTTTGTTAAATCAGCTCATTTTT
TAACCAATAGGCCGAAATCGGCAAAATCCCTTATAAATCAAAAGAATAGACCGAGATAGGGT
[37 nt withheld, positions 4333-4369]
AAAGAACGTGGACTCCAACGTCAAAGG
[49 nt withheld, positions 4397-4445]
T
[91 nt withheld, positions 4447-4537]
G
[124 nt withheld, positions 4539-4662]
CAGGTGGCACTTTTCGGGGAAATGTGCGCGGAACCCCTATTTGTTTATTTTTCTAAATACATTCAAATAT
GTATCCGCTCATGAGACAATAACCCT
Features (pLannotate 1.2.2; 15 found; start..end, strand, type, name):
     37..394     +  promoter       SV40 promoter: SV40 enhancer and early promoter
    429..1223    +  CDS            NeoR/KanR: aminoglycoside phosphotransferase from Tn5; aph(3')-II (or nptII); confers resistance to neomycin, kanamycin, and G418 (Geneticin®)
   1244..1396    +  CDS            ble (fragment): BLE_KLEPN - Experimental evidence at protein level: Swiss-Prot protein existence level 1. Binding protein with a strong affinity to the bleomycin family of antibiotics. Binds to CL990; an antimitotic-antibiotic compound. From Klebsiella pneumoniae.
   1455..1502    +  polyA_signal   HSV TK poly(A) signal: herpes simplex virus thymidine kinase polyadenylation signal (Cole and Stacy, 1985)
   1593..1609    -  polyA_signal   bGH poly(A) signal (fragment): bovine growth hormone polyadenylation signal
   1831..2419    +  rep_origin     ori: high-copy-number ColE1/pMB1/pBR322/pUC origin of replication
   2594..2897    +  enhancer       CMV enhancer: human cytomegalovirus immediate early enhancer
   2898..3101    +  promoter       CMV promoter: human cytomegalovirus (CMV) immediate early promoter
   3150..3848    +  CDS            TagBFP: monomeric blue fluorescent protein mammalian codon-optimized
   3848..3892    +  misc_feature   MCS (fragment): multiple cloning site
   3893..3949    +  CDS            H-Ras (fragment): human small GTPase proto-oncoprotein
   3972..4056    +  CDS            large T antigen (fragment): large T antigen from SV40 (simian virus 40)
   4079..4200    +  polyA_signal   SV40 poly(A) signal: SV40 polyadenylation signal
   4234..4662    -  rep_origin     f1 ori (sequence partly withheld): f1 bacteriophage origin of replication; arrow indicates direction of (+) strand synthesis
   4689..35      +  promoter       AmpR promoter (across the origin): bla
