[The description below was written by a language model from this plasmid's Addgene catalogue record and pLannotate feature annotations shown in this document.]
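Description:
TagBFP2-CAAX is a mammalian expression plasmid built on the pTagBFP2-C1 backbone that serves as a fluorescent plasma membrane marker. The CMV immediate early enhancer and promoter drive an open reading frame encoding the monomeric blue fluorescent protein TagBFP2, joined through a short remnant of the multiple cloning site to a small C-terminal fragment of human H-Ras (amino acids 172-189), and terminated by the SV40 polyadenylation signal. This H-Ras tail carries the CAAX box and adjacent residues that are lipid-modified in cells, which anchors the otherwise soluble fluorescent protein to the inner leaflet of the plasma membrane. The result is a blue outline of the cell surface for live-cell imaging, useful as a reference channel alongside green or red lipid biosensors.

The plasmid replicates at high copy in E. coli from a ColE1/pUC-type origin and also carries an f1 origin. A single NeoR/KanR (Tn5 aminoglycoside phosphotransferase) cassette does double duty. A bacterial bla-type promoter gives kanamycin resistance in bacteria, while the SV40 enhancer/early promoter with the HSV TK polyadenylation signal gives G418 selection in mammalian cells. The short ble, bGH poly(A) and large T antigen fragments annotated in the table appear to be backbone remnants or partial matches rather than functional elements.

The two sequence records attached to this entry disagree. The repository's 4,758 nt sequencing result matches the catalogued size and the described TagBFP2-H-Ras tail fusion. The depositor-supplied 7,530 nt sequence additionally contains a full INPP4B coding sequence between TagBFP2 and the H-Ras fragment, so it appears to describe a related membrane-targeted phosphatase construct rather than this marker.
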