Addgene plasmid #116856: TagBFP2-CAAX
Purpose: plasma membrane marker
Depositing lab: Gerry Hammond. Depositing organization: University of Pittsburgh (University, School of Medicine, and Cancer Institute). Publication: A high-avidity biosensor reveals plasma membrane PI(3,4)P2 is predominantly a class I PI3K signaling product. Goulden BD, Pacheco J, Dull A, Zewe JP, Deiters A, Hammond GRV. J Cell Biol. 2019 Mar 4;218(3):1066-1079. doi: 10.1083/jcb.201809026. Epub 2018 Dec 27. PubMed 30591513.
Backbone
  Vector backbone: pTagBFP2-C1
  Total vector size (bp): 4758
  Vector type: Mammalian Expression
  Selectable markers: Neomycin (select with G418)
Growth in bacteria
  Bacterial resistance: Kanamycin, 50 μg/mL
  Growth temperature: 37°C
  Growth strain: DH5alpha
  Copy number: High Copy
Gene/Insert
  Gene/Insert name: HRAS
  Mutation: Amino acids 172-189
  Tag / fusion protein: TagBFP2 (N terminal on insert)
  Cloning method: Gibson Cloning
  Sequencing primers: 5′ CMV-For; 3′ SV40-pArev
Terms and licenses: Academic/Nonprofit Terms; Industry Terms: Not Available to Industry
Depositor comments: Please visit https://www.biorxiv.org/content/early/2018/09/06/410811 for bioRxiv preprint.
How to cite: TagBFP2-CAAX was a gift from Gerry Hammond (Addgene plasmid # 116856 ; http://n2t.net/addgene:116856 ; RRID:Addgene_116856)
